Addgene plasmid #58002: mTagRFP-T-Annexin-12
Depositing lab: Michael Davidson. Depositing organization: Florida State University, Tallahassee.
Backbone
  Vector backbone: mTagRFP
  Backbone size w/o insert (bp): 4750
  Vector type: Mammalian Expression
  Selectable markers: Neomycin (select with G418)
Growth in bacteria
  Bacterial resistance: Kanamycin, 50 μg/mL
  Growth temperature: 37°C
  Growth strain: DH5alpha
  Copy number: High Copy
Gene/Insert
  Gene/Insert name: Annexin (A4) (alt name: NM_001153.3)
  Species: H. sapiens (human)
  Entrez Gene: ANXA4 (a.k.a. ANX4, HEL-S-274, P32.5, PAP-II, PIG28, PP4-X, ZAP36)
  Promoter: CMV
  Tag / fusion protein: mTagRFP
  Cloning method: Unknown
  Sequencing primers: 5′ CMV-F; 3′ SV40pA-R
Terms and licenses: Academic/Nonprofit Terms; Industry Terms
Depositor comments: . Excitation = 555; Emission = 584
How to cite: mTagRFP-T-Annexin-12 was a gift from Michael Davidson (Addgene plasmid # 58002 ; http://n2t.net/addgene:58002 ; RRID:Addgene_58002)
