[The description below was written by a language model from this plasmid's Addgene catalogue record.]
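Description:
mTagRFP-T-Annexin-12 is a mammalian expression plasmid that produces human annexin A4 (ANXA4) fused to the red fluorescent protein mTagRFP-T. It is built on an mTagRFP backbone of about 4.75 kb (excluding the insert) and is maintained as a high-copy plasmid in E. coli under kanamycin selection. A neomycin resistance marker allows G418 selection of transfected mammalian cells, so stable lines can be derived as well as transient expression. The record gives no feature table, so the origin of replication and the exact arrangement of the resistance cassette are not documented here.

Expression of the fusion is driven by the CMV promoter, a strong constitutive promoter in most mammalian cell types. The listed reverse sequencing primer suggests that an SV40 polyadenylation signal lies downstream of the coding region. The record identifies mTagRFP as the fusion partner but does not say whether it sits at the N- or C-terminus of annexin A4. The "12" in the name may denote a linker length, but the record does not explain it, and the cloning method is listed as unknown. The depositor reports an excitation maximum of 555 nm and an emission maximum of 584 nm, placing the tag in the orange-red range, where it can be combined with green or cyan fluorophores.

Annexin A4 belongs to the annexin family of calcium-dependent phospholipid-binding proteins, which associate with membranes when calcium rises. The construct is therefore suited to live-cell fluorescence imaging of annexin A4 localization and dynamics, or to use as a red-labelled marker in multicolour microscopy, although the record does not state a specific intended application.
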