>Addgene plasmid #58002 | mTagRFP-T-Annexin-12 | depositor partial sequence | sequence record 89152 | insert sequence
AGATCCGCTAGCGCTACCGGTCGCCACCATGGTGTCTAAGGGCGAAGAGCTGATTAAGGAGAACATGCAC
ATGAAGCTGTACATGGAGGGCACCGTGAACAACCACCACTTCAAGTGCACATCCGAGGGCGAAGGCAAGC
CCTACGAGGGCACCCAGACCATGAGAATCAAGGTGGTCGAGGGCGGCCCTCTCCCCTTCGCCTTCGACAT
CCTGGCTACCAGCTTCATGTACGGCAGCAGAACCTTCATCAACCACACCCAGGGCATCCCCGATTTCTTT
AAGCAGTCCTTCCCTGAGGGCTTCACATGGGAGAGAGTCACCACATACGAAGACGGGGGCGTGCTGACCG
CTACCCAGGACACCAGCCTCCAGGACGGCTGCCTCATCTACAACGTCAAGATCAGAGGGGTGAACTTCCC
ATCCAACGGCCCTGTGATGCAGAAGAAAACACTCGGCTGGGAGGCCAACACCGAGATGCTGTACCCCGCT
GACGGCGGCCTGGAAGGCAGAACCGACATGGCCCTGAAGCTCGTGGGCGGGGGCCACCTGATCTGCAACT
TCAAGACCACATACAGATCCAAGAAACCCGCTAAGAACCTCAAGATGCCCGGCGTCTACTATGTGGACCA
CAGACTGGAAAGAATCAAGGAGGCCGACAAAGAGACCTACGTCGAGCAGCACGAGGTGGCTGTGGCCAGA
TACTGCGACCTCCCTAGCAAACTGGGGCACAAACTTAATGGCATGGACGAGCTGTACAAGTCCGGACTCA
GATCTCGAGCTCAAGCTTCGAATTCTATGGCCATGGCAACCAAAGGAGGTACTGTCAAAGCTGCTTCAGG
ATTCAATGCCATGGAAGATGCCCAGACCCTGAGGAAGGCCATGAAAGGGCTCGGCACCGATGAAGACGCC
ATTATTAGCGTCCTTGCCTACCGCAACACCGCCCAGCGCCAGGAGATCAGGACAGCCTACAAGAGCACCA
TCGGCAGGGACTTGATAGACGACCTGAAGTCAGAACTGAGTGGCAACTTCGAGCAGGTGATTGTGGGGAT
GATGACGCCCACGGTGCTGTATGACGTGCAAGAGCTGCGAAGGGCCATGAAGGGAGCCGGCACTGATGAG
GGCTGCCTAATTGAGATCCTGGCCTCCCGGACCCCTGAGGAGATCCGGCGCATAAGCCAAACCTACCAGC
AGCAATATGGACGGAGCCTTGAAGATGACATTCGCTCTGACACATCGTTCATGTTCCAGCGAGTGCTGGT
GTCTCTGTCAGCTGGTGGGAGGGATGAAGGAAATTATCTGGACGATGCTCTCGTGAGACAGGATGCCCAG
GACCTGTATGAGGCTGGAGAGAAGAAATGGGGGACAGATGAGGTGAAATTTCTAACTGTTCTCTGTTCCC
GGAACCGAAATCACCTGTTGCATGTGTTTGATGAATACAAAAGGATATCACAGAAGGATATTGAACAGAG
TATTAAATCTGAAACATCTGGTAGCTTTGAAGATGCTCTGCTGGCTATAGTAAAGTGCATGAGGAACAAA
TCTGCATATTTTGCTGAAAAGCTCTATAAATCGATGAAGGGCTTGGGCACCGATGATAACACCCTCATCA
GAGTGATGGTTTCTCGAGCAGAAATTGACATGTTGGATATCCGGGCACACTTCAAGAGACTCTATGGAAA
GTCTCTGTACTCGTTCATCAAGGGTGACACATCTGGAGACTACAGGAAAGTACTGCTTGTTCTCTGTGGA
GGAGATGATTAAGGATCCACCGGATCTAGATAACTGATCATAATCAGCCATACCACATT
